Addgene plasmid #207951: pMP074
Purpose: (Empty Backbone) GreenBraid joker destination vector pGBY1j - Eco31I - dummy - Eco31I
Depositing lab: Alexis Maizel. Depositing organization: Universitaet Heidelberg. Publication: GreenGate 2.0: Backwards compatible addons for assembly of complex transcriptional units and their stacking with GreenGate. Piepers M, Erbstein K, Reyes-Hernandez J, Song C, Tessi T, Petrasiunaite V, Faerber N, Distel K, Maizel A. PLoS One. 2023 Sep 8;18(9):e0290097. doi: 10.1371/journal.pone.0290097. eCollection 2023. PubMed 37682951.
Backbone
  Vector backbone: pCAMBIA
  Vector type: Plant Expression
Growth in bacteria
  Bacterial resistance: Spectinomycin, 50 μg/mL
  Growth temperature: 37°C
  Growth strain: DH5alpha
  Copy number: High Copy
Gene/Insert
  Gene/Insert name: None
Terms and licenses: Academic/Nonprofit Terms; Industry Terms: Not Available to Industry
How to cite: pMP074 was a gift from Alexis Maizel (Addgene plasmid # 207951 ; http://n2t.net/addgene:207951 ; RRID:Addgene_207951)
