[The description below was written by a language model from this plasmid's Addgene catalogue record and pLannotate feature annotations shown in this document.]
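Description:
pMP074 is an empty plant binary destination vector built on a pCAMBIA backbone and designated pGBY1j, a "joker" destination vector of the GreenBraid system, which belongs to the GreenGate 2.0 set of add-ons for assembling complex transcriptional units and stacking them. It carries no gene of interest. Instead, the cloning position holds a dummy fragment flanked by two Eco31I sites. Eco31I is a type IIS enzyme (a BsaI isoschizomer), so digestion releases the dummy and leaves defined overhangs into which assembled modules can be ligated in a Golden Gate-style reaction. The annotated feature table does not mark the dummy or the Eco31I sites. From the layout of the circular 6,868 nt sequence, the left border repeat (near the end of the record) and the right border repeat (near the start) lie close together across the origin of numbering, so the T-DNA region of this empty vector appears to be small. No plant promoter, terminator or plant selection marker is annotated.

The rest of the plasmid is standard binary-vector machinery. The nopaline C58-type left and right border repeats delimit the DNA that Agrobacterium transfers into plant cells. The pVS1 oriV, together with the RepA replication protein and the StaA stability protein, supports maintenance in Agrobacterium. A high-copy ColE1/pMB1-type origin with the pBR322 bom region drives propagation in E. coli; only a small remnant of rop is present. Bacterial selection is by spectinomycin through aadA, which sits beside fragments of a gentamicin resistance gene and a class 1 integron Pc promoter, apparently remnants of the integron-derived cassette. The vector serves as a recipient for assembled plant expression cassettes in iterative multigene stacking.
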