Features (pLannotate 1.2.2; 12 found; start..end, strand, type, name):
    204..228     +  misc_feature   RB T-DNA repeat: right border repeat from nopaline C58 T-DNA
    568..969     +  CDS            Y4CG_SINFN (fragment): Protein inferred from homology: Swiss-Prot protein existence level 3. From Sinorhizobium fredii (strain NBRC 101917 / NGR234).
   1529..2158    +  CDS            pVS1 StaA: stability protein from the Pseudomonas plasmid pVS1 (Heeb et al., 2000)
   2587..3660    +  CDS            pVS1 RepA: replication protein from the Pseudomonas plasmid pVS1 (Heeb et al., 2000)
   3726..3920    +  rep_origin     pVS1 oriV: origin of replication for the Pseudomonas plasmid pVS1 (Heeb et al., 2000)
   4123..4162    +  CDS            rop (fragment): Rop protein, which maintains plasmids at low copy number; rop
   4264..4404    +  misc_feature   bom: basis of mobility region from pBR322
   4590..5178    -  rep_origin     ori: high-copy-number ColE1/pMB1/pBR322/pUC origin of replication
   5269..6057    -  CDS            aadA: S3AD_ECOLX - Experimental evidence at protein level: Swiss-Prot protein existence level 1. Mediates bacterial resistance to the antibiotics streptomycin and spectinomycin. From Escherichia coli.
   6064..6120    -  CDS            GmR (fragment): gentamycin acetyltransferase; aacC1; confers resistance to gentamycin
   6296..6319    -  promoter       Pc promoter (fragment): intI1 (promoter lies within the coding sequence); class 1 integron promoter
   6843..6867    +  misc_feature   LB T-DNA repeat: left border repeat from nopaline C58 T-DNA
>Addgene plasmid #207951 | pMP074 | addgene full sequence | sequence record 415310 | Addgene NGS Result
TAACGGATCACCATGGGGTCTCAACCTCTCAATGGTAACTTTACTCTTTATTTAACCATACATTTTTTTT
TATTTTTTTCACTTTGTTCTTCATCCACTATTGTTCTTTGTTCATCTTGAACAAAAGCTCCCTCCTTCTT
TGTTCTTCATCCACCATTGTTCTTCATCAATCATTTCGCTGTCATGAGACCCTCGAGAGATCCTGACAGG
ATATATTGGCGGGTAAACCTAAGAGAAAAGAGCGTTTATTAGAATAATCGGATATTTAAAAGGGCGTGAA
AAGGTTTATCCGTTCGTCCATTTGTATGTGCATGCCAACCACAGGGTTCCCCTCGGGATCAAAGTACTTT
GATCCAACCCCTCCGCTGCTATAGTGCAGTCGGCTTCTGACGTTCAGTGCAGCCGTCATCTGAAAACGAC
ATGTCGCACAAGTCCTAAGTTACGCGACAGGCTGCCGCCCTGCCCTTTTCCTGGCGTTTTCTTGTCGCGT
GTTTTAGTCGCATAAAGTAGAATACTTGCGACTAGAACCGGAGACATTACGCCATGAACAAGAGCGCCGC
CGCTGGCCTGCTGGGCTATGCCCGCGTCAGCACCGACGACCAGGACTTGACCAACCAACGGGCCGAACTG
CACGCGGCCGGCTGCACCAAGCTGTTTTCCGAGAAGATCACCGGCACCAGGCGCGACCGCCCGGAGCTGG
CCAGGATGCTTGACCACCTACGCCCTGGCGACGTTGTGACAGTGACCAGGCTAGACCGCCTGGCCCGCAG
CACCCGCGACCTACTGGACATTGCCGAGCGCATCCAGGAGGCCGGCGCGGGCCTGCGTAGCCTGGCAGAG
CCGTGGGCCGACACCACCACGCCGGCCGGCCGCATGGTGTTGACCGTGTTCGCCGGCATTGCCGAGTTCG
AGCGTTCCCTAATCATCGACCGCACCCGGAGCGGGCGCGAGGCCGCCAAGGCCCGAGGCGTGAAGTTTGG
CCCCCGCCCTACCCTCACCCCGGCACAGATCGCGCACGCCCGCGAGCTGATCGACCAGGAAGGCCGCACC
GTGAAAGAGGCGGCTGCACTGCTTGGCGTGCATCGCTCGACCCTGTACCGCGCACTTGAGCGCAGCGAGG
AAGTGACGCCCACCGAGGCCAGGCGGCGCGGTGCCTTCCGTGAGGACGCATTGACCGAGGCCGACGCCCT
GGCGGCCGCCGAGAATGAACGCCAAGAGGAACAAGCATGAAACCGCACCAGGACGGCCAGGACGAACCGT
TTTTCATTACCGAAGAGATCGAGGCGGAGATGATCGCGGCCGGGTACGTGTTCGAGCCGCCCGCGCACCT
CTCAACCGTGCGGCTGCATGAAATCCTGGCCGGTTTGTCTGATGCCAAGCTGGCGGCCTGGCCGGCCAGC
TTGGCCGCTGAAGAAACCGAGCGCCGCCGTCTAAAAAGGTGATGTGTATTTGAGTAAAACAGCTTGCGTC
ATGCGGTCGCTGCGTATATGATGCGATGAGTAAATAAACAAATACGCAAGGGGAACGCATGAAGGTTATC
GCTGTACTTAACCAGAAAGGCGGGTCAGGCAAGACGACCATCGCAACCCATCTAGCCCGCGCCCTGCAAC
TCGCCGGGGCCGATGTTCTGTTAGTCGATTCCGATCCCCAGGGCAGTGCCCGCGATTGGGCGGCCGTGCG
GGAAGATCAACCGCTAACCGTTGTCGGCATCGACCGCCCGACGATTGACCGCGACGTGAAGGCCATCGGC
CGGCGCGACTTCGTAGTGATCGACGGAGCGCCCCAGGCGGCGGACTTGGCTGTGTCCGCGATCAAGGCAG
CCGACTTCGTGCTGATTCCGGTGCAGCCAAGCCCTTACGACATATGGGCCACCGCCGACCTGGTGGAGCT
GGTTAAGCAGCGCATTGAGGTCACGGATGGAAGGCTACAAGCGGCCTTTGTCGTGTCGCGGGCGATCAAA
GGCACGCGCATCGGCGGTGAGGTTGCCGAGGCGCTGGCCGGGTACGAGCTGCCCATTCTTGAGTCCCGTA
TCACGCAGCGCGTGAGCTACCCAGGCACTGCCGCCGCCGGCACAACCGTTCTTGAATCAGAACCCGAGGG
CGACGCTGCCCGCGAGGTCCAGGCGCTGGCCGCTGAAATTAAATCAAAACTCATTTGAGTTAATGAGGTA
AAGAGAAAATGAGCAAAAGCACAAACACGCTAAGTGCCGGCCGTCCGAGCGCACGCAGCAGCAAGGCTGC
AACGTTGGCCAGCCTGGCAGACACGCCAGCCATGAAGCGGGTCAACTTTCAGTTGCCGGCGGAGGATCAC
ACCAAGCTGAAGATGTACGCGGTACGCCAAGGCAAGACCATTACCGAGCTGCTATCTGAATACATCGCGC
AGCTACCAGAGTAAATGAGCAAATGAATAAATGAGTAGATGAATTTTAGCGGCTAAAGGAGGCGGCATGG
AAAATCAAGAACAACCAGGCACCGACGCCGTGGAATGCCCCATGTGTGGAGGAACGGGCGGTTGGCCAGG
CGTAAGCGGCTGGGTTGCCTGCCGGCCCTGCAATGGCACTGGAACCCCCAAGCCCGAGGAATCGGCGTGA
GCGGTCGCAAACCATCCGGCCCGGTACAAATCGGCGCGGCGCTGGGTGATGACCTGGTGGAGAAGTTGAA
GGCCGCGCAGGCCGCCCAGCGGCAACGCATCGAGGCAGAAGCACGCCCCGGTGAATCGTGGCAAGCGGCC
GCTGATCGAATCCGCAAAGAATCCCGGCAACCGCCGGCAGCCGGTGCGCCGTCGATTAGGAAGCCGCCCA
AGGGCGACGAGCAACCAGATTTTTTCGTTCCGATGCTCTATGACGTGGGCACCCGCGATAGTCGCAGCAT
CATGGACGTGGCCGTTTTCCGTCTGTCGAAGCGTGACCGACGAGCTGGCGAGGTGATCCGCTACGAGCTT
CCAGACGGGCACGTAGAGGTTTCCGCAGGGCCGGCCGGCATGGCCAGTGTGTGGGATTACGACCTGGTAC
TGATGGCGGTTTCCCATCTAACCGAATCCATGAACCGATACCGGGAAGGGAAGGGAGACAAGCCCGGCCG
CGTGTTCCGTCCACACGTTGCGGACGTACTCAAGTTCTGCCGGCGAGCCGATGGCGGAAAGCAGAAAGAC
GACCTGGTAGAAACCTGCATTCGGTTAAACACCACGCACGTTGCCATGCAGCGTACGAAGAAGGCCAAGA
ACGGCCGCCTGGTGACGGTATCCGAGGGTGAAGCCTTGATTAGCCGCTACAAGATCGTAAAGAGCGAAAC
CGGGCGGCCGGAGTACATCGAGATCGAGCTAGCTGATTGGATGTACCGCGAGATCACAGAAGGCAAGAAC
CCGGACGTGCTGACGGTTCACCCCGATTACTTTTTGATCGATCCCGGCATCGGCCGTTTTCTCTACCGCC
TGGCACGCCGCGCCGCAGGCAAGGCAGAAGCCAGATGGTTGTTCAAGACGATCTACGAACGCAGTGGCAG
CGCCGGAGAGTTCAAGAAGTTCTGTTTCACCGTGCGCAAGCTGATCGGGTCAAATGACCTGCCGGAGTAC
GATTTGAAGGAGGAGGCGGGGCAGGCTGGCCCGATCCTAGTCATGCGCTACCGCAACCTGATCGAGGGCG
AAGCATCCGCCGGTTCCTAATGTACGGAGCAGATGCTAGGGCAAATTGCCCTAGCAGGGGAAAAAGGTCG
AAAAGGACTCTTTCCTGTGGATAGCACGTACATTGGGAACCCAAAGCCGTACATTGGGAACCGGAACCCG
TACATTGGGAACCCAAAGCCGTACATTGGGAACCGGTCACACATGTAAGTGACTGATATAAAAGAGAAAA
AAGGCGATTTTTCCGCCTAAAACTCTTTAAAACTTATTAAAACTCTTAAAACCCGCCTGGCCTGTGCATA
ACTGTCTGGCCAGCGCACAGCCGAAGAGCTGCAAAAAGCGCCTACCCTTCGGTCGCTGCGCTCCCTACGC
CCCGCCGCTTCGCGTCGGCCTATCGCGGCCGCTGGCCGCTCAAAAATGGCTGGCCTACGGCCAGGCAATC
TACCAGGGCGCGGACAAGCCGCGCCGTCGCCACTCGACCGCCGGCGCCCACATCAAGGCACCCTGCCTCG
CGCGTTTCGGTGATGACGGTGAAAACCTCTGACACATGCAGCTCCCGGTGACGGTCACAGCTTGTCTGTA
AGCGGATGCCGGGAGCAGACAAGCCCGTCAGGGCGCGTCAGCGGGTGTTGGCGGGTGTCGGGGCGCAGCC
ATGACCCAGTCACGTAGCGATAGCGGAGTGTATACTGGCTTAACTATGCGGCATCAGAGCAGATTGTACT
GAGAGTGCACCATATGCGGTGTGAAATACCGCACAGATGCGTAAGGAGAAAATACCGCATCAGGCGCTCT
TCCGCTTCCTCGCTCACTGACTCGCTGCGCTCGGTCGTTCGGCTGCGGCGAGCGGTATCAGCTCACTCAA
AGGCGGTAATACGGTTATCCACAGAATCAGGGGATAACGCAGGAAAGAACATGTGAGCAAAAGGCCAGCA
AAAGGCCAGGAACCGTAAAAAGGCCGCGTTGCTGGCGTTTTTCCATAGGCTCCGCCCCCCTGACGAGCAT
CACAAAAATCGACGCTCAAGTCAGAGGTGGCGAAACCCGACAGGACTATAAAGATACCAGGCGTTTCCCC
CTGGAAGCTCCCTCGTGCGCTCTCCTGTTCCGACCCTGCCGCTTACCGGATACCTGTCCGCCTTTCTCCC
TTCGGGAAGCGTGGCGCTTTCTCATAGCTCACGCTGTAGGTATCTCAGTTCGGTGTAGGTCGTTCGCTCC
AAGCTGGGCTGTGTGCACGAACCCCCCGTTCAGCCCGACCGCTGCGCCTTATCCGGTAACTATCGTCTTG
AGTCCAACCCGGTAAGACACGACTTATCGCCACTGGCAGCAGCCACTGGTAACAGGATTAGCAGAGCGAG
GTATGTAGGCGGTGCTACAGAGTTCTTGAAGTGGTGGCCTAACTACGGCTACACTAGAAGGACAGTATTT
GGTATCTGCGCTCTGCTGAAGCCAGTTACCTTCGGAAAAAGAGTTGGTAGCTCTTGATCCGGCAAACAAA
CCACCGCTGGTAGCGGTGGTTTTTTTGTTTGCAAGCAGCAGATTACGCGCAGAAAAAAAGGATCTCAAGA
AGATCCTTTGATCTTTTCTACGGGGTCTGACGCTCAGTGGAACGAAAACTCACGTTAAGGGATTTTGGTC
ATGCATTCTAGGTGATTATTTGCCGACTACCTTGGTGATCTCGCCTTTCACGTAGTGGACAAATTCTTCC
AACTGATCTGCGCGCGAGGCCAAGCGATCTTCTTCTTGTCCAAGATAAGCCTGTCTAGCTTCAAGTATGA
CGGGCTGATACTGGGCCGGCAGGCGCTCCATTGCCCAGTCGGCAGCGACATCCTTCGGCGCGATTTTGCC
GGTTACTGCGCTGTACCAAATGCGGGACAACGTAAGCACTACATTTCGCTCATCACCAGCCCAGTCGGGC
GGCGAGTTCCATAGCGTTAAGGTTTCATTTAGCGCCTCAAATAGATCCTGTTCAGGAACCGGATCAAAGA
GTTCCTCCGCCGCTGGACCTACCAAGGCAACGCTATGTTCTCTTGCTTTTGTCAGCAAGATAGCCAGATC
AATGTCGATCGTGGCTGGCTCGAAGATACCTGCAAGAATGTCATTGCGCTGCCATTCTCCAAATTGCAGT
TCGCGCTTAGCTGGATAACGCCACGGAATGATGTCGTCGTGCACAACAATGGTGACTTCTACAGCGCGGA
GAATCTCGCTCTCTCCAGGGGAAGCCGAAGTTTCCAAAAGGTCGTTGATCAAAGCTCGCCGCGTTGTTTC
ATCAAGCCTTACGGTCACCGTAACCAGCAAATCAATATCACTGTGTGGCTTCAGGCCGCCATCCACTGCG
GAGCCGTACAAATGTACGGCCAGCAACGTCGGTTCGAGATGGCGCTCGATGACGCCAACTACCTCTGATA
GTTGAGTCGATACTTCGGCGATCACCGCTTCCCTCATAATGTTTAACTTTGTTTTAGGGCGACTGCCCTG
CTGCGTAACATCGTTGCTGCTCCATAACATCAAACATCGACCCACGGCGTAACGCGCTTGCTGCTTGGAT
GCCCGAGGCATAGACTGTACCCCAAAAAAACAGTCATAACAAGCCATGAAAACCGCCACTGCGCCGTTAC
CACCGCTGCGTTCGGTCAAGGTTCTGGACCAGTTGCGTGAGCGCATACGCTACTTGCATTACAGCTTACG
AACCGAACAGGCTTATGTCCACTGGGTTCGTGCCTTCATCCGTTTCCACGGTGTGCGTCACCCGGCAACC
TTGGGTAGCAGCGAAGTCGAGGCATTTCTGTCCTGGCTGGAACAGAACTTATTATTTCCTTCCTCTTTTC
TACAGTATTTAAAGATACCCCAAGAAGCTAATTATAACAAGACGAACTCCAATTCACTGTTCCTTGCATT
CTAAAACCTTAAATACCAGAAAACAGCTTTTTCAAAGTTGTTTTCAAAGTTGGCGTATAACATAGTATCG
ACGGAGCCGATTTTGAAACCGCGGTGATCACAGGCAGCAACGCTCTGTCATCGTTACAATCAACATGCTA
CCCTCCGCGAGATCATCCGTGTTTCAAACCCGGCAGCTTAGTTGCCGTTCTTCCGAATAGCATCGGTAAC
ATGAGCAAAGTCTGCCGCCTTACAACGGCTCTCCCGCTGACGCCGTCCCGGACTGATGGGCTGCCTGTAT
CGAGTGGTGATTTTGTGCCGAGCTGCCGGTCGGGGAGCTGTTGGCTGGCTGGTGGCAGGATATATTGTGG
TGTAAACA
